>Addgene plasmid #200029 | LentiCROP-PuroR-P2A-GFP-U6 | addgene full sequence | sequence record 393200 | Addgene NGS Result
CTGGATGGAGGCGGATAAAGTTGCAGGACCACTTCTGCGCTCGGCCCTTCCGGCTGGCTGGTTTATTGCT
GATAAATCTGGAGCCGGTGAGCGTGGGTCTCGCGGTATCATTGCAGCACTGGGGCCAGATGGTAAGCCCT
CCCGTATCGTAGTTATCTACACGACGGGGAGTCAGGCAACTATGGATGAACGAAATAGACAGATCGCTGA
GATAGGTGCCTCACTGATTAAGCATTGGTAACTGTCAGACCAAGTTTACTCATATATACTTTAGATTGAT
TTAAAACTTCATTTTTAATTTAAAAGGATCTAGGTGAAGATCCTTTTTGATAATCTCATGACCAAAATCC
CTTAACGTGAGTTTTCGTTCCACTGAGCGTCAGACCCCGTAGAAAAGATCAAAGGATCTTCTTGAGATCC
TTTTTTTCTGCGCGTAATCTGCTGCTTGCAAACAAAAAAACCACCGCTACCAGCGGTGGTTTGTTTGCCG
GATCAAGAGCTACCAACTCTTTTTCCGAAGGTAACTGGCTTCAGCAGAGCGCAGATACCAAATACTGTTC
TTCTAGTGTAGCCGTAGTTAGGCCACCACTTCAAGAACTCTGTAGCACCGCCTACATACCTCGCTCTGCT
AATCCTGTTACCAGTGGCTGCTGCCAGTGGCGATAAGTCGTGTCTTACCGGGTTGGACTCAAGACGATAG
TTACCGGATAAGGCGCAGCGGTCGGGCTGAACGGGGGGTTCGTGCACACAGCCCAGCTTGGAGCGAACGA
CCTACACCGAACTGAGATACCTACAGCGTGAGCTATGAGAAAGCGCCACGCTTCCCGAAGGGAGAAAGGC
GGACAGGTATCCGGTAAGCGGCAGGGTCGGAACAGGAGAGCGCACGAGGGAGCTTCCAGGGGGAAACGCC
TGGTATCTTTATAGTCCTGTCGGGTTTCGCCACCTCTGACTTGAGCGTCGATTTTTGTGATGCTCGTCAG
GGGGGCGGAGCCTATGGAAAAACGCCAGCAACGCGGCCTTTTTACGGTTCCTGGCCTTTTGCTGGCCTTT
TGCTCACATGTTCTTTCCTGCGTTATCCCCTGATTCTGTGGATAACCGTATTACCGCCTTTGAGTGAGCT
GATACCGCTCGCCGCAGCCGAACGACCGAGCGCAGCGAGTCAGTGAGCGAGGAAGCGGAAGAGCGCCCAA
TACGCAAACCGCCTCTCCCCGCGCGTTGGCCGATTCATTAATGCAGCTGGCACGACAGGTTTCCCGACTG
GAAAGCGGGCAGTGAGCGCAACGCAATTAATGTGAGTTAGCTCACTCATTAGGCACCCCAGGCTTTACAC
TTTATGCTTCCGGCTCGTATGTTGTGTGGAATTGTGAGCGGATAACAATTTCACACAGGAAACAGCTATG
ACCATGATTACGCCAAGCGCGCAATTAACCCTCACTAAAGGGAACAAAAGCTGGAGCTGCAAGCTTAATG
TAGTCTTATGCAATACTCTTGTAGTCTTGCAACATGGTAACGATGAGTTAGCAACATGCCTTACAAGGAG
AGAAAAAGCACCGTGCATGCCGATTGGTGGAAGTAAGGTGGTACGATCGTGCCTTATTAGGAAGGCAACA
GACGGGTCTGACATGGATTGGACGAACCACTGAATTGCCGCATTGCAGAGATATTGTATTTAAGTGCCTA
GCTCGATACATAAACGGGTCTCTCTGGTTAGACCAGATCTGAGCCTGGGAGCTCTCTGGCTAACTAGGGA
ACCCACTGCTTAAGCCTCAATAAAGCTTGCCTTGAGTGCTTCAAGTAGTGTGTGCCCGTCTGTTGTGTGA
CTCTGGTAACTAGAGATCCCTCAGACCCTTTTAGTCAGTGTGGAAAATCTCTAGCAGTGGCGCCCGAACA
GGGACTTGAAAGCGAAAGGGAAACCAGAGGAGCTCTCTCGACGCAGGACTCGGCTTGCTGAAGCGCGCAC
GGCAAGAGGCGAGGGGCGGCGACTGGTGAGTACGCCAAAAATTTTGACTAGCGGAGGCTAGAAGGAGAGA
GATGGGTGCGAGAGCGTCAGTATTAAGCGGGGGAGAATTAGATCGCGATGGGAAAAAATTCGGTTAAGGC
CAGGGGGAAAGAAAAAATATAAATTAAAACATATAGTATGGGCAAGCAGGGAGCTAGAACGATTCGCAGT
TAATCCTGGCCTGTTAGAAACATCAGAAGGCTGTAGACAAATACTGGGACAGCTACAACCATCCCTTCAG
ACAGGATCAGAAGAACTTAGATCATTATATAATACAGTAGCAACCCTCTATTGTGTGCATCAAAGGATAG
AGATAAAAGACACCAAGGAAGCTTTAGACAAGATAGAGGAAGAGCAAAACAAAAGTAAGACCACCGCACA
GCAAGCGGCCGCTGATCTTCAGACCTGGAGGAGGAGATATGAGGGACAATTGGAGAAGTGAATTATATAA
ATATAAAGTAGTAAAAATTGAACCATTAGGAGTAGCACCCACCAAGGCAAAGAGAAGAGTGGTGCAGAGA
GAAAAAAGAGCAGTGGGAATAGGAGCTTTGTTCCTTGGGTTCTTGGGAGCAGCAGGAAGCACTATGGGCG
CAGCGTCAATGACGCTGACGGTACAGGCCAGACAATTATTGTCTGGTATAGTGCAGCAGCAGAACAATTT
GCTGAGGGCTATTGAGGCGCAACAGCATCTGTTGCAACTCACAGTCTGGGGCATCAAGCAGCTCCAGGCA
AGAATCCTGGCTGTGGAAAGATACCTAAAGGATCAACAGCTCCTGGGGATTTGGGGTTGCTCTGGAAAAC
TCATTTGCACCACTGCTGTGCCTTGGAATGCTAGTTGGAGTAATAAATCTCTGGAACAGATTTGGAATCA
CACGACCTGGATGGAGTGGGACAGAGAAATTAACAATTACACAAGCTTAATACACTCCTTAATTGAAGAA
TCGCAAAACCAGCAAGAAAAGAATGAACAAGAATTATTGGAATTAGATAAATGGGCAAGTTTGTGGAATT
GGTTTAACATAACAAATTGGCTGTGGTATATAAAATTATTCATAATGATAGTAGGAGGCTTGGTAGGTTT
AAGAATAGTTTTTGCTGTACTTTCTATAGTGAATAGAGTTAGGCAGGGATATTCACCATTATCGTTTCAG
AATCTTGAGACAAATGGCAGTATTCATCCACAATTTTAAAAGAAAAGGGGGGATTGGGGGGTACAGTGCA
GGGGAAAGAATAGTAGACATAATAGCAACAGACATACAAACTAAAGAATTACAAAAACAAATTACAAAAA
TTCAAAATTTTCGGGTTTATTACAGGGACAGCAGAGATCCACTTTGGCGCCGGCTCGAGGGGGCCCGGGT
GCAAAGATGGATAAAGTTTTAAACAGAGAGGAATCTTTGCAGCTAATGGACCTTCTAGGTCTTGAAAGGA
GTGGGAATTGGCTCCGGTGCCCGTCAGTGGGCAGAGCGCACATCGCCCACAGTCCCCGAGAAGTTGGGGG
GAGGGGTCGGCAATTGATCCGGTGCCTAGAGAAGGTGGCGCGGGGTAAACTGGGAAAGTGATGTCGTGTA
CTGGCTCCGCCTTTTTCCCGAGGGTGGGGGAGAACCGTATATAAGTGCAGTAGTCGCCGTGAACGTTCTT
TTTCGCAACGGGTTTGCCGCCAGAACACAGGTAAGTGCCGTGTGTGGTTCCCGCGGGCCTGGCCTCTTTA
CGGGTTATGGCCCTTGCGTGCCTTGAATTACTTCCACCTGGCTGCAGTACGTGATTCTTGATCCCGAGCT
TCGGGTTGGAAGTGGGTGGGAGAGTTCGAGGCCTTGCGCTTAAGGAGCCCCTTCGCCTCGTGCTTGAGTT
GAGGCCTGGCCTGGGCGCTGGGGCCGCCGCGTGCGAATCTGGTGGCACCTTCGCGCCTGTCTCGCTGCTT
TCGATAAGTCTCTAGCCATTTAAAATTTTTGATGACCTGCTGCGACGCTTTTTTTCTGGCAAGATAGTCT
TGTAAATGCGGGCCAAGATCTGCACACTGGTATTTCGGTTTTTGGGGCCGCGGGCGGCGACGGGGCCCGT
GCGTCCCAGCGCACATGTTCGGCGAGGCGGGGCCTGCGAGCGCGGCCACCGAGAATCGGACGGGGGTAGT
CTCAAGCTGGCCGGCCTGCTCTGGTGCCTGGCCTCGCGCCGCCGTGTATCGCCCCGCCCTGGGCGGCAAG
GCTGGCCCGGTCGGCACCAGTTGCGTGAGCGGAAAGATGGCCGCTTCCCGGCCCTGCTGCAGGGAGCTCA
AAATGGAGGACGCGGCGCTCGGGAGAGCGGGCGGGTGAGTCACCCACACAAAGGAAAAGGGCCTTTCCGT
CCTCAGCCGTCGCTTCATGTGACTCCACGGAGTACCGGGCGCCGTCCAGGCACCTCGATTAGTTCTCGAG
CTTTTGGAGTACGTCGTCTTTAGGTTGGGGGGAGGGGTTTTATGCGATGGAGTTTCCCCACACTGAGTGG
GTGGAGACTGAAGTTAGGCCAGCTTGGCACTTGATGTAATTCTCCTTGGAATTTGCCCTTTTTGAGTTTG
GATCTTGGTTCATTCTCAAGCCTCAGACAGTGGTTCAAAGTTTTTTTCTTCCATTTCAGGTGTCGTGACG
TACGGCCACCATGACCGAGTACAAGCCCACGGTGCGCCTCGCCACCCGCGACGACGTCCCCAGGGCCGTA
CGCACCCTCGCCGCCGCGTTCGCCGACTACCCCGCCACGCGCCACACCGTCGATCCGGACCGCCACATCG
AGCGGGTCACCGAGCTGCAAGAACTCTTCCTCACGCGCGTCGGGCTCGACATCGGCAAGGTGTGGGTCGC
GGACGACGGCGCCGCCGTGGCGGTCTGGACCACGCCGGAGAGCGTCGAAGCGGGGGCGGTGTTCGCCGAG
ATCGGCCCGCGCATGGCCGAGTTGAGCGGTTCCCGGCTGGCCGCGCAGCAACAGATGGAAGGCCTCCTGG
CGCCGCACCGGCCCAAGGAGCCCGCGTGGTTCCTGGCCACCGTCGGAGTCTCGCCCGACCACCAGGGCAA
GGGTCTGGGCAGCGCCGTCGTGCTCCCCGGAGTGGAGGCGGCCGAGCGCGCCGGGGTGCCCGCCTTCCTG
GAGACCTCCGCGCCCCGCAACCTCCCCTTCTACGAGCGGCTCGGCTTCACCGTCACCGCCGACGTCGAGG
TGCCCGAAGGACCGCGCACCTGGTGCATGACCCGCAAGCCCGGTGCCGGAAGCGGAGCTACTAACTTCAG
CCTGCTGAAGCAGGCTGGCGACGTGGAGGAGAACCCTGGACCTATGGTGAGCAAGGGCGAGGAGCTGTTC
ACCGGGGTGGTGCCCATCCTGGTCGAGCTGGACGGCGACGTAAACGGCCACAAGTTCAGCGTGTCCGGCG
AGGGCGAGGGCGATGCCACCTACGGCAAGCTGACCCTGAAGTTCATCTGCACCACCGGCAAGCTGCCCGT
GCCCTGGCCCACCCTCGTGACCACCCTGACCTACGGCGTGCAGTGCTTCAGCCGCTACCCCGACCACATG
AAGCAGCACGACTTCTTCAAGTCCGCCATGCCCGAAGGCTACGTCCAGGAGCGCACCATCTTCTTCAAGG
ACGACGGCAACTACAAGACCCGCGCCGAGGTGAAGTTCGAGGGCGACACCCTGGTGAACCGCATCGAGCT
GAAGGGCATCGACTTCAAGGAGGACGGCAACATCCTGGGGCACAAGCTGGAGTACAACTACAACAGCCAC
AACGTCTATATCATGGCCGACAAGCAGAAGAACGGCATCAAGGTGAACTTCAAGATCCGCCACAACATCG
AGGACGGCAGCGTGCAGCTCGCCGACCACTACCAGCAGAACACCCCCATCGGCGACGGCCCCGTGCTGCT
GCCCGACAACCACTACCTGAGCACCCAGTCCGCCCTGAGCAAAGACCCCAACGAGAAGCGCGATCACATG
GTCCTGCTGGAGTTCGTGACCGCCGCCGGGATCACTCTCGGCATGGACGAGCTGTACAAGTGAACGCGTT
AAGTCGACAATCAACCTCTGGATTACAAAATTTGTGAAAGATTGACTGGTATTCTTAACTATGTTGCTCC
TTTTACGCTATGTGGATACGCTGCTTTAATGCCTTTGTATCATGCTATTGCTTCCCGTATGGCTTTCATT
TTCTCCTCCTTGTATAAATCCTGGTTGCTGTCTCTTTATGAGGAGTTGTGGCCCGTTGTCAGGCAACGTG
GCGTGGTGTGCACTGTGTTTGCTGACGCAACCCCCACTGGTTGGGGCATTGCCACCACCTGTCAGCTCCT
TTCCGGGACTTTCGCTTTCCCCCTCCCTATTGCCACGGCGGAACTCATCGCCGCCTGCCTTGCCCGCTGC
TGGACAGGGGCTCGGCTGTTGGGCACTGACAATTCCGTGGTGTTGTCGGGGAAATCATCGTCCTTTCCTT
GGCTGCTCGCCTGTGTTGCCACCTGGATTCTGCGCGGGACGTCCTTCTGCTACGTCCCTTCGGCCCTCAA
TCCAGCGGACCTTCCTTCCCGCGGCCTGCTGCCGGCTCTGCGGCCTCTTCCGCGTCTTCGCCTTCGCCCT
CAGACGAGTCGGATCTCCCTTTGGGCCGCCTCCCCGCGTCGACTTTAAGACCAATGACTTACAAGGCAGC
TGTAGATCTTAGCCACTTTTTAAAAGAAAAGGGGGGACTGGAAGGGCTAATTCACTCCCAACGAAGACAA
GATTTCACCATTATCGTTTCAGACCCACCTCCCAACCCCGAGGGGACCCAGAGAGGGCCTATTTCCCATG
ATTCCTTCATATTTGCATATACGATACAAGGCTGTTAGAGAGATAATTAGAATTAATTTGACTGTAAACA
CAAAGATATTAGTACAAAATACGTGACGTAGAAAGTAATAATTTCTTGGGTAGTTTGCAGTTTTAAAATT
ATGTTTTAAAATGGACTATCATATGCTTACCGTAACTTGAAAGTATTTCGATTTCTTGGCTTTATATATC
TTGTGGAAAGGACGAAACACCGGAGACGGTTGTAAATTTGAGACATTGGTGGACGCGTCGTCTCAAAGCT
TGGCGTAACTAGATCTTGAGACACTGCTTTTTGCTTGTACTGGGTCTCTCTGGTTAGACCAGATCTGAGC
CTGGGAGCTCTCTGGCTAACTAGGGAACCCACTGCTTAAGCCTCAATAAAGCTTGCCTTGAGTGCTTCAA
GTAGTGTGTGCCCGTCTGTTGTGTGACTCTGGTAACTAGAGATCCCTCAGACCCTTTTAGTCAGTGTGGA
AAATCTCTAGCAGTACGTATAGTAGTTCATGTCATCTTATTATTCAGTATTTATAACTTGCAAAGAAATG
AATATCAGAGAGTGAGAGGAACTTGTTTATTGCAGCTTATAATGGTTACAAATAAAGCAATAGCATCACA
AATTTCACAAATAAAGCATTTTTTTCACTGCATTCTAGTTGTGGTTTGTCCAAACTCATCAATGTATCTT
ATCATGTCTGGCTCTAGCTATCCCGCCCCTAACTCCGCCCATCCCGCCCCTAACTCCGCCCAGTTCCGCC
CATTCTCCGCCCCATGGCTGACTAATTTTTTTTATTTATGCAGAGGCCGAGGCCGCCTCGGCCTCTGAGC
TATTCCAGAAGTAGTGAGGAGGCTTTTTTGGAGGCCTAGGGACGTACCCAATTCGCCCTATAGTGAGTCG
TATTACGCGCGCTCACTGGCCGTCGTTTTACAACGTCGTGACTGGGAAAACCCTGGCGTTACCCAACTTA
ATCGCCTTGCAGCACATCCCCCTTTCGCCAGCTGGCGTAATAGCGAAGAGGCCCGCACCGATCGCCCTTC
CCAACAGTTGCGCAGCCTGAATGGCGAATGGG
[124 nt withheld, positions 7873-7996]
C
[91 nt withheld, positions 7998-8088]
A
[49 nt withheld, positions 8090-8138]
CCTTTGACGTTGGAGTCCACGTTCTTT
[37 nt withheld, positions 8166-8202]
ACCCTATCTCGGTCTATTCTTTTGATTTATAAGGGATTTTGCCGATTTCGGCCTATTGGTTAAAAAATGA
GCTGATTTAACAAAAATTTAACGCGAATTTTAACAAAATATTAACGCTTACAATTTAGGTGGCACTTTTC
GGGGAAATGTGCGCGGAACCCCTATTTGTTTATTTTTCTAAATACATTCAAATATGTATCCGCTCATGAG
ACAATAACCCTGATAAATGCTTCAATAATATTGAAAAAGGAAGAGTATGAGTATTCAACATTTCCGTGTC
GCCCTTATTCCCTTTTTTGCGGCATTTTGCCTTCCTGTTTTTGCTCACCCAGAAACGCTGGTGAAAGTAA
AAGATGCTGAAGATCAGTTGGGTGCACGAGTGGGTTACATCGAACTGGATCTCAACAGCGGTAAGATCCT
TGAGAGTTTTCGCCCCGAAGAACGTTTTCCAATGATGAGCACTTTTAAAGTTCTGCTATGTGGCGCGGTA
TTATCCCGTATTGACGCCGGGCAAGAGCAACTCGGTCGCCGCATACACTATTCTCAGAATGACTTGGTTG
AGTACTCACCAGTCACAGAAAAGCATCTTACGGATGGCATGACAGTAAGAGAATTATGCAGTGCTGCCAT
AACCATGAGTGATAACACTGCGGCCAACTTACTTCTGACAACGATCGGAGGACCGAAGGAGCTAACCGCT
TTTTTGCACAACATGGGGGATCATGTAACTCGCCTTGATCGTTGGGAACCGGAGCTGAATGAAGCCATAC
CAAACGACGAGCGTGACACCACGATGCCTGTAGCAATGGCAACAACGTTGCGCAAACTATTAACTGGCGA
ACTACTTACTCTAGCTTCCCGGCAACAATTAATAGA
Features (pLannotate 1.2.2; 29 found; start..end, strand, type, name):
    412..1000    +  rep_origin     ori: high-copy-number ColE1/pMB1/pBR322/pUC origin of replication
   1183..1275    +  CDS            lacI (fragment): lac repressor; lacI; The lac repressor binds to the lac operator to inhibit transcription in E. coli. This inhibition can be relieved by adding lactose or isopropyl-β-D-thiogalactopyranoside (IPTG).
   1288..1309    +  protein_bind   CAP binding site: CAP binding activates transcription in the presence of cAMP. E. coli catabolite activator protein
   1324..1354    +  promoter       lac promoter: promoter for the E. coli lac operon
   1362..1378    +  protein_bind   lac operator: The lac repressor binds to the lac operator to inhibit transcription in E. coli. This inhibition can be relieved by adding lactose or isopropyl-β-D-thiogalactopyranoside (IPTG). lac repressor encoded by lacI
   1423..1441    +  promoter       T3 promoter: promoter for bacteriophage T3 RNA polymerase
   1469..1695    +  promoter       RSV promoter: Rous sarcoma virus enhancer/promoter
   1696..1876    +  LTR            5' LTR (truncated): truncated 5' long terminal repeat (LTR) from HIV-1
   1923..2048    +  misc_feature   HIV-1 Ψ: packaging signal of human immunodeficiency virus type 1
   2032..2395    +  CDS            HIV-1 gag (fragment): gag protein from human immunodeficiency virus 1; gag
   2541..2774    +  misc_feature   RRE: The Rev response element (RRE) of HIV-1 allows for Rev-dependent mRNA export from the nucleus to the cytoplasm.
   3184..3301    +  misc_feature   cPPT/CTS: central polypurine tract and central termination sequence of HIV-1
   3367..3433    +  CDS            small t antigen (fragment): SV40 (simian virus 40) small t antigen
   3459..3670    +  promoter       EF-1α core promoter: core promoter for human elongation factor EF-1α
   3671..4609    +  intron         EF-1α intron A: intron upstream of the start codon of human EF-1α
   4631..5227    +  CDS            PuroR (fragment): puromycin N-acetyltransferase; pac from Streptomyces; confers resistance to puromycin
   5294..6010    +  CDS            EGFP: EGFP is a basic (constitutively fluorescent) green fluorescent protein published in 1996, derived from Aequorea victoria. It is reported to be a rapidly-maturing weak dimer with moderate acid sensitivity.
   6029..6617    +  misc_feature   WPRE: woodchuck hepatitis virus posttranscriptional regulatory element
   6613..6723    +  CDS            nef (fragment): NEF_HV1LA - Experimental evidence at protein level: Swiss-Prot protein existence level 1. Extracellular Nef protein targets CD4(+) T-lymphocytes for apoptosis by interacting with CXCR4 surface receptors. From Human immunodeficiency virus type 1 group M subtype B (isolate Lai) (HIV-1).
   6743..6769    +  CDS            Rev (fragment): human immunodeficiency virus 1 (HIV-1) Rev protein; rev; enhances nuclear export of unspliced and incompletely spliced viral mRNAs
   6773..7013    +  promoter       U6 promoter: RNA polymerase III promoter for human U6 snRNA
   7112..7292    +  LTR            5' LTR (truncated): truncated 5' long terminal repeat (LTR) from HIV-1
   7370..7491    +  polyA_signal   SV40 poly(A) signal: SV40 polyadenylation signal
   7531..7666    +  rep_origin     SV40 ori: SV40 origin of replication
   7687..7705    -  promoter       T7 promoter: promoter for bacteriophage T7 RNA polymerase
   7713..7868    +  CDS            lacZα (fragment): LacZα fragment of β-galactosidase; lacZ fragment
   7873..8301    +  rep_origin     f1 ori (sequence partly withheld): f1 bacteriophage origin of replication; arrow indicates direction of (+) strand synthesis
   8354..8458    +  promoter       AmpR promoter: bla
   8459..241     +  CDS            AmpR (across the origin): β-lactamase; bla; confers resistance to ampicillin, carbenicillin, and related antibiotics
