[The description below was written by a language model from this plasmid's Addgene catalogue record and pLannotate feature annotations shown in this document.]
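Description:
LentiCROP-PuroR-P2A-GFP-U6 is an empty third-generation-style lentiviral backbone for mammalian expression, derived from CROPseq-Guide-Puro. It is maintained in E. coli through a high-copy ColE1/pUC-type origin with ampicillin selection (AmpR); an f1 origin and an SV40 origin are also annotated in the plasmid backbone. The catalogue lists the backbone as about 10 kb, whereas the sequenced record behind the feature table is 9,078 nt.

The viral portion begins with an RSV promoter fused to a truncated HIV-1 5' LTR, which drives genomic RNA production in packaging cells. This is followed by the Ψ packaging signal with a gag fragment, the RRE for Rev-dependent nuclear export, and the cPPT/CTS. Internally, the EF-1α core promoter with its intron A drives a single transcript encoding puromycin N-acetyltransferase linked through a P2A self-cleaving peptide to EGFP, so transduced cells can be both drug-selected and tracked by fluorescence; a WPRE follows to enhance expression. As is characteristic of the CROP-seq design, the human U6 promoter lies downstream of the WPRE, just before the R-U5 portion of the 3' LTR (annotated by the software as a second truncated 5' LTR). Sequence cloned there is therefore copied during reverse transcription and also included in the polyadenylated Pol II transcript, making it readable in single-cell RNA sequencing. An SV40 poly(A) signal lies beyond the LTR.

Relative to the parent, PuroR was replaced by PuroR-P2A-GFP and the sgRNA scaffold was removed so that complete pegRNAs can be inserted after U6. The backbone is intended for cloning DNA Ticker Tape recording arrays alongside pegRNAs, with Gibson assembly listed as the cloning method.
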