Addgene plasmid #200029: LentiCROP-PuroR-P2A-GFP-U6
Purpose: (Empty Backbone) Lentiviral CROP-seq vector backbone with PuroR-P2A-GFP for cloning DNA Ticker Tapes and U6 for pegRNAs
Depositing lab: Jay Shendure. Depositing organization: University of Washington.
Backbone
  Vector backbone: CROPseq-Guide-Puro
  Backbone manufacturer: Christoph Bock
  Backbone size (bp): 10000
  Modifications to backbone: Changed PuroR to PuroR-P2A-GFP and removed sgRNA scaffold to allow pegRNA cloning.
  Vector type: Mammalian Expression, Lentiviral
  Selectable markers: Puromycin
  Tag / fusion protein: PuroR-P2A-GFP (C terminal on backbone)
Growth in bacteria
  Bacterial resistance: Ampicillin, 100 μg/mL
  Growth temperature: 30°C
  Growth strain: NEB Stable
  Copy number: High Copy
Gene/Insert
  Cloning method: Gibson Cloning
Terms and licenses: Academic/Nonprofit Terms; Industry Terms: Not Available to Industry
How to cite: LentiCROP-PuroR-P2A-GFP-U6 was a gift from Jay Shendure (Addgene plasmid # 200029 ; http://n2t.net/addgene:200029 ; RRID:Addgene_200029)
